>Addgene plasmid #63807 | pBad_crtEBI_37 | depositor full sequence | sequence record 106540 | Full Sequence
CATAATGTGCCTGTCAAATGGACGAAGCAGGGATTCTGCAAACCCTATGCTACTCCCTCGAGCCGTCAAT
TGTCTGATTCGTTACCAATTATGACAACTTGACGGCTACATCATTCACTTTTTCTTCACAACCGGCACGG
AACTCGCTCGGGCTGGCCCCGGTGCATTTTTTAAATACCCGCGAGAAATAGAGTTGATCGTCAAAACCAA
CATTGCGACCGACGGTGGCGATAGGCATCCGGGTGGTGCTCAAAAGCAGCTTCGCCTGGCTGATACGTTG
GTCCTCGCGCCAGCTTAAGACGCTAATCCCTAACTGCTGGCGGAAAAGATGTGACAGACGCGACGGCGAC
AAGCAAACATGCTGTGCGACGCTGGCGATATCAAAATTGCTGTCTGCCAGGTGATCGCTGATGTACTGAC
AAGCCTCGCGTACCCGATTATCCATCGGTGGATGGAGCGACTCGTTAATCGCTTCCATGCGCCGCAGTAA
CAATTGCTCAAGCAGATTTATCGCCAGCAGCTCCGAATAGCGCCCTTCCCCTTGCCCGGCGTTAATGATT
TGCCCAAACAGGTCGCTGAAATGCGGCTGGTGCGCTTCATCCGGGCGAAAGAACCCCGTATTGGCAAATA
TTGACGGCCAGTTAAGCCATTCATGCCAGTAGGCGCGCGGACGAAAGTAAACCCACTGGTGATACCATTC
GCGAGCCTCCGGATGACGACCGTAGTGATGAATCTCTCCTGGCGGGAACAGCAAAATATCACCCGGTCGG
CAAACAAATTCTCGTCCCTGATTTTTCACCACCCCCTGACCGCGAATGGTGAGATTGAGAATATAACCTT
TCATTCCCAGCGGTCGGTCGATAAAAAAATCGAGATAACCGTTGGCCTCAATCGGCGTTAAACCCGCCAC
CAGATGGGCATTAAACGAGTATCCCGGCAGCAGGGGATCATTTTGCGCTTCAGCCATACTTTTCATACTC
CCGCCATTCAGAGAAGAAACCAATTGTCCATATTGCATCAGACATTGCCGTCACTGCGTCTTTTACTGGC
TCTTCTCGCTAACCAAACCGGTAACCCCGCTTATTAAAAGCATTCTGTAACAAAGCGGGACCAAAGCCAT
GACAAAAACGCGTAACAAAAGTGTCTATAATCACGGCAGAAAAGTCCACATTGATTATTTGCACGGCGTC
ACACTTTGCTATGCCATAGCATTTTTATCCATAAGATTAGCGGATCTTACCTGACGCTTTTTATCGCAAC
TCTCTACTGTTTCTCCATACCCGTGAATTCAACCAATATACCAAATAAAGAGTCGAGGCGGTCAAGGATG
GCATTCGAACAACGTATTGAAGCTGCTATGGCTGCTGCTATTGCACGTGGCCAGGGTAGCGAAGCTCCGT
CCAAACTGGCAACTGCGCTGGACTACGCTGTCACCCCTGGTGGTGCGCGCATTCGTCCGACTCTGCTGCT
GTCTGTCGCCACCGCTTGCGGCGATGACCGTCCTGCCCTGAGCGACGCGGCTGCGGTTGCCCTGGAACTG
ATCCATTGCGCTTCTCTGGTGCATGACGACCTGCCGTGCTTCGACGACGCTGAAATCCGTCGTGGTAAGC
CAACCGTTCATCGTGCATACAGCGAACCGCTGGCTATCCTGACTGGTGATTCCCTGATCGTTATGGGTTT
CGAAGTTCTGGCGCGTGCGGCGGCTGATCAGCCACAACGTGCCCTGCAACTGGTAACGGCTCTGGCGGTA
CGCACTGGTATGCCGATGGGCATCTGCGCTGGTCAGGGTTGGGAAAGCGAATCTCAGATCAACCTGTCTG
CATACCACCGTGCCAAAACTGGTGCCCTGTTCATCGCGGCTACTCAGATGGGCGCAATCGCAGCGGGTTA
CGAGGCGGAACCGTGGGAAGAACTGGGTGCGCGTATCGGCGAAGCGTTCCAGGTTGCAGATGATCTGCGT
GACGCGCTGTGCGATGCCGAAACCCTGGGTAAGCCGGCAGGTCAGGACGAAATCCATGCACGTCCGAACG
CTGTTCGCGAGTATGGTGTAGAAGGCGCGGCTAAACGCCTGAAAGACATCCTGGGTGGCGCGATCGCATC
CATCCCGTCCTGTCCAGGTGAAGCAATGCTGGCAGAGATGGTTCGTCGCTACGCCGAGAAAATCGTTCCA
GCTCAAGTTGCTGCACGCGTGTAATCTAGAACGTACACACACAATTATACTAAGCGGATCCGAAATGATT
GCTTCTGCTGATCTGGATGCGTGTCGTGAAATGATTCGTACCGGCTCCTATAGCTTTCATGCCGCTTCTC
GTCTGCTGCCGGAACGCGTACGTGCGCCGAGCCTGGCGCTGTACGCCTTCTGCCGTGTAGCTGACGATGC
TGTGGATGAAGCTGTTAACGATGGCCAGCGTGAAGAAGATGCTGAAGTGAAACGCCGCGCAGTACTGAGC
CTGCGTGATCGTCTGGATCTGGTGTATGGCGGCCGTCCGCGTAACGCTCCTGCTGACCGCGCCTTTGCGG
CGGTCGTCGAAGAATTTGAAATGCCGCGTGCTCTGCCGGAAGCGCTGCTGGAAGGTCTGGCGTGGGATGC
GGTAGGCCGTTCCTACGACTCCTTCAGCGGTGTTCTGGATTACTCTGCGCGTGTTGCCGCAGCCGTTGGC
GCGATGATGTGTGTTCTGATGCGCGTTCGCGATCCTGATGTCCTGGCTCGTGCGTGCGATCTGGGTCTGG
CGATGCAACTGACCAACATCGCTCGTGACGTTGGCACTGACGCCCGTTCTGGTCGCATCTACCTGCCGCG
CGACTGGATGGAAGAGGAAGGCCTGCCGGTGGAAGAGTTCCTGGCACGCCCGGTGGTTGATGATCGCATC
CGTGCAGTCACTCACCGCCTGCTGCGCGCTGCGGACCGTCTGTACCTGCGTTCTGAGGCCGGTGTGTGTG
GCCTGCCGCTGGCTTGTCGTCCGGGCATTTACGCGGCACGTCACATCTATGCTGGTATTGGTGATGAAAT
CGCGCGTAACGGTTATGATTCTGTTACCCGTCGCGCTTTCACCACTCGTCGCCAGAAACTGGTTTGGCTG
GGTCTGTCCGCTACTCGCGCTGCTCTGAGCCCATTCGGTCCAGGTTGTGCAACCCTGCACGCCGCTCCGG
AACCAGAAGTCGCATTCCTGGTTAACGCGGCAGCACGCGCTCGTCCTCAGCGTGGCCGTAGCGAAGCTCT
GATTAGCGTTCTGGCTCAACTGGAGGCTCAGGATCGTCAGATCAGCCGCCAGCGTCTGGGTAACCGTGCG
AACCCGATCTAACTCGAAGCTTAAACCCAACAAATTAGACTATAAGTAGGTTAATAATGCCATCTATTTC
TCCAGCCTCTGACGCTGATCGTGCTCTGGTTATCGGCTCTGGCCTGGGCGGCCTGGCCGCTGCTATGCGT
CTGGGTGCAAAAGGTTGGCGTGTTACCGTAATCGATAAACTGGACGTTCCGGGTGGCCGTGGCTCCAGCA
TCACGCAGGAGGGCCATCGTTTTGACCTGGGCCCGACCATTGTTACTGTACCTCAAAGCCTGCGTGACCT
GTGGAAAACTTGCGGTCGCGACTTCGACGCAGATGTGGAGCTGAAACCGATTGACCCATTCTACGAAGTT
CGTTGGCCAGATGGCTCTCACTTTACCGTTCGTCAGTCTACTGAAGCTATGAAAGCTGAAGTAGCACGCC
TGTCTCCAGGCGATGTTGCGGGCTACGAGAAATTCCTGAAGGATTCCGAGAAACGTTATTGGTTCGGTTA
TGAGGACCTGGGTCGTCGCTCCATGCACAAACTGTGGGATCTGATCAAAGTCCTGCCGACCTTCGGCATG
ATGCGTGCTGATCGTTCCGTCTACCAGCACGCGGCCCTGCGCGTCAAGGATGAACGCCTGCGCATGGCGC
TGTCCTTCCATCCTCTGTTCATTGGTGGTGATCCGTTCAATGTGACCAGCATGTACATCCTGGTATCTCA
ACTGGAGAAAGAATTTGGTGTACATTACGCGATCGGCGGTGTGGCCGCCATCGCAGCCGCGATGGCGAAA
GTGATTGAAGGTCAGGGCGGCTCCTTCCGCATGAACACTGAAGTGGACGAAATCCTGGTTGAAAAAGGCA
CCGCTACCGGTGTTCGCCTGGCGTCTGGCGAAGTACTGCGCGCTGGTCTGGTTGTAAGCAATGCGGACGC
AGGCCATACCTACATGCGTCTGCTGCGCAATCACCCTCGCCGTCGTTGGACTGACGCCCACGTTAAATCT
CGCCGCTGGAGCATGGGCCTGTTTGTTTGGTACTTTGGCACCAAAGGTACTAAAGGCATGTGGCCGGATG
TGGGTCATCACACCATCGTGAACGCTCCGCGTTACAAAGGCCTGGTTGAGGACATCTTCCTGAAAGGTAA
ACTGGCCAAAGACATGTCCCTGTACATCCATCGTCCATCTATCACTGATCCGACCGTTGCGCCAGAAGGC
GACGATACCTTCTACGCGCTGTCCCCAGTGCCGCACCTGAAACAGGCACAGCCGGTAGACTGGCAGGCGG
TTGCGGAGCCGTACCGCGAAAGCGTCCTGGAAGTCCTGGAACAATCCATGCCGGGCATTGGTGAACGCAT
TGGTCCAAGCCTGGTGTTCACGCCAGAAACTTTCCGTGATCGTTACCTGTCCCCGTGGGGTGCAGGCTTC
TCTATCGAACCGCGCATCCTGCAATCTGCTTGGTTCCGTCCGCATAATATCTCTGAAGAAGTCGCAAATC
TGTTTCTGGTTGGTGCGGGCACCCACCCAGGTGCCGGTGTACCGGGTGTTATTGGCTCTGCGGAGGTCAT
GGCGAAACTGGCTCCGGATGCGCCGCGTGCGCGCCGTGAAGCTGAACCGGCTGAGCGCCTGGCAGCAGAA
TAACCATAACACACACACACACAAGGTCGTCACAGCACCGGTGCTTAATAAAGATCTTCGACGTCTGCTG
TGTAAAAAAAAACCCCGCCCCTGACAGGGCGGGGTTTTTTTTCGCGGTTGTGAATGCCATATGGCTGTGC
TGTGGTATAAACGCAGAAAGGCCCACCCGAAGGTGAGCCAGTGTGACTCTAGTAGAGAGCGTTCACCGAC
AAACAACAGATAAAACGAAAGGCCCAGTCTTTCGACTGAGCCTTTCGTTTTATTTGATGCCTGGCCTAGG
TTCACGTAAGAGGTTCCAACTTTCACCATAATGAAATAAGATCACTACCGGGCGTATTTTTTGAGTTATC
GAGATTTTCAGGAGCTAAGGAAGCTAAAATGGAGAAAAAAATCACTGGATATACCACCGTTGATATATCC
CAATGGCATCGTAAAGAACATTTTGAGGCATTTCAGTCAGTTGCTCAATGTACCTATAACCAGACCGTTC
AGCTGGATATTACGGCCTTTTTAAAGACCGTAAAGAAAAATAAGCACAAGTTTTATCCGGCCTTTATTCA
CATTCTTGCCCGCCTGATGAATGCTCATCCGGAATTTCGTATGGCAATGAAAGACGGTGAGCTGGTGATA
TGGGATAGTGTTCACCCTTGTTACACCGTTTTCCATGAGCAAACTGAAACGTTTTCATCGCTCTGGAGTG
AATACCACGACGATTTCCGGCAGTTTCTACACATATATTCGCAAGATGTGGCGTGTTACGGTGAAAACCT
GGCCTATTTCCCTAAAGGGTTTATTGAGAATATGTTTTTCGTCTCAGCCAATCCCTGGGTGAGTTTCACC
AGTTTTGATTTAAACGTGGCCAATATGGACAACTTCTTCGCCCCCGTTTTCACCATGGGCAAATATTATA
CGCAAGGCGACAAGGTGCTGATGCCGCTGGCGATTCAGGTTCATCATGCCGTTTGTGATGGCTTCCATGT
CGGCAGAATGCTTAATGAATTACAACAGTACTGCGATGAGTGGCAGGGCGGGGCGTAATTTGATATCGGT
ACCGCTTGGACTCCTGTTGATAGATCCAGTAATGACCTCAGAACTCCATCTGGATTTGTTCAGAACGCTC
GGTTGCCGCCGGGCGTTTTTTATTGGTGAGAATCCAAGCACCCGGGCATGACCAAAATCCCTTAACGTGA
GTTTTCGTTCCACTGAGCGTCAGACCCCGTAGAAAAGATCAAAGGATCTTCTTGAGATCCTTTTTTTCTG
CGCGTAATCTGCTGCTTGCAAACAAAAAAACCACCGCTACCAGCGGTGGTTTGTTTGCCGGATCAAGAGC
TACCAACTCTTTTTCCGAAGGTAACTGGCTTCAGCAGAGCGCAGATACCAAATACTGTCCTTCTAGTGTA
GCCGTAGTTAGGCCACCACTTCAAGAACTCTGTAGCACCGCCTACATACCTCGCTCTGCTAATCCTGTTA
CCAGTGGCTGCTGCCAGTGGCGATAAGTCGTGTCTTACCGGGTTGGACTCAAGACGATAGTTACCGGATA
AGGCGCAGCGGTCGGGCTGAACGGGGGGTTCGTGCACACAGCCCAGCTTGGAGCGAACGACCTACACCGA
ACTGAGATACCTACAGCGTGAGCTATGAGAAAGCGCCACGCTTCCCGAAGGGAGAAAGGCGGACAGGTAT
CCGGTAAGCGGCAGGGTCGGAACAGGAGAGCGCACGAGGGAGCTTCCAGGGGGAAACGCCTGGTATCTTT
ATAGTCCTGTCGGGTTTCGCCACCTCTGACTTGAGCGTCGATTTTTGTGATGCTCGTCAGGGGGGCGGAG
CCTATGGAAAAACGCCAGCAACGCGGCCTTTTTACGGTTCCTGGCCTTTTGCTGGCCTTTTGCTCACATG
TTCTTTCCTGCGTTATCCCCTGATTCTGTGGATAACCGTATTACCGCCTTTGAGTGAGCTGATACCTGGA
TCCTGATAAATGATTTCTGCAGAAAA
Features (pLannotate 1.2.2; 11 found; start..end, strand, type, name):
     89..967     -  CDS            araC: L-arabinose regulatory protein; araC
    994..1278    +  promoter       araBAD promoter: araBAD; promoter of the L-arabinose operon of E. coli; the araC regulatory gene is transcribed in the opposite direction (Guzman et al., 1995)
   1328..2191    +  CDS            crtE: CRTE_RHOS4 - Protein inferred from homology: Swiss-Prot protein existence level 3. Catalyzes the condensation of farnesyl diphosphate (FPP) and isopentenyl diphosphate (IPP) to yield geranylgeranyl diphosphate (GGPP) needed for biosynthesis of carotenoids and diterpenes. From Rhodobacter sphaeroides (strain ATCC 17023 / DSM 158 / JCM 6121 / NBRC 12203 / NCIMB 8253 / ATH 2.4.1.) (Cereibacter sphaeroides).
   2235..3299    +  CDS            crtB: CRTB_RHOS4 - Protein inferred from homology: Swiss-Prot protein existence level 3. Involved in the biosynthesis of carotenoids. Catalyzes the condensation of two molecules of geranylgeranyl diphosphate (GGPP) to give prephytoene diphosphate (PPPP) and the subsequent rearrangement of the cyclopropylcarbinyl intermediate to yield phytoene (By similarity). From Rhodobacter sphaeroides (strain ATCC 17023 / DSM 158 / JCM 6121 / NBRC 12203 / NCIMB 8253 / ATH 2.4.1.) (Cereibacter sphaeroides).
   3380..4858    +  CDS            crtI (fragment): CRTI_RHOCB - Experimental evidence at protein level: Swiss-Prot protein existence level 1. Converts phytoene into all-trans-neurosporene as the major product, via the intermediary of phytofluene and zeta-carotene, by the introduction of three double bonds. Both intermediates, phytofluene and zeta-carotene, can be used as substrates and converted to neurosporene. 1,2-epoxy phytoene is also a suitable substrate whereas the C30 diapophytoene is not. From Rhodobacter capsulatus (strain ATCC BAA-309 / NBRC 16581 / SB1003).
   5052..5079    -  terminator     T7Te terminator: phage T7 early transcription terminator
   5095..5166    -  terminator     rrnB T1 terminator: transcription terminator T1 from the E. coli rrnB gene
   5183..5278    +  promoter       cat promoter (fragment): promoter of the E. coli cat gene encoding chloramphenicol acetyltransferase
   5279..5935    +  CDS            cat: CAT_ECOLX - Experimental evidence at protein level: Swiss-Prot protein existence level 1. This enzyme is an effector of chloramphenicol resistance in bacteria. From Escherichia coli. This protein is used as a marker in many commonly used cloning vectors, such as pACYC184.
   5959..6053    +  terminator     lambda t0 terminator: transcription terminator from phage lambda
   6142..6730    +  rep_origin     ori: high-copy-number ColE1/pMB1/pBR322/pUC origin of replication
