[The description below was written by a language model from this plasmid's Addgene catalogue record and pLannotate feature annotations shown in this document.]
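Description:
pBad_crtEBI_37 is a 6.9 kb bacterial expression plasmid built on the FTV backbone for arabinose-inducible production of the carotenoid neurosporene in E. coli. It replicates from a high-copy ColE1/pUC-type origin and is selected with chloramphenicol through a cat gene driven by its own promoter and followed by the lambda t0 terminator.

The payload is a three-gene crtEBI operon of Rhodobacter origin, codon optimized for E. coli and assembled by Gibson cloning. It sits downstream of the araBAD (PBAD) promoter, with the araC regulator encoded divergently on the same plasmid, so that transcription is repressed in the absence of L-arabinose and activated when it is added. The enzymes act in sequence. CrtE condenses farnesyl diphosphate with isopentenyl diphosphate to give geranylgeranyl diphosphate. CrtB joins two of these molecules to form phytoene. CrtI, a phytoene desaturase, introduces three double bonds to yield neurosporene as the main product. The automated annotation matches crtE and crtB to Rhodobacter sphaeroides proteins, and labels crtI as a partial match to the Rhodobacter capsulatus enzyme. This may simply reflect the closest database entry rather than a truncated gene. T7Te and rrnB T1 terminators are annotated between the operon and the cat cassette, both on the reverse strand.

Short untranslated gaps separate the three coding regions, but the record does not annotate ribosome binding sites or explain what the "37" in the name designates. The depositor notes that overproduction of neurosporene requires a particular engineered host strain (E_IF3_15), which suggests that the plasmid supplies only the terminal pathway steps and depends on the host for precursor supply.
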