Addgene plasmid #63807: pBad_crtEBI_37
Purpose: expresses crtEBI genes for neurosporene production
Depositing lab: Howard Salis. Depositing organization: Pennsylvania State University. Publication: Efficient search, mapping, and optimization of multi-protein genetic systems in diverse bacteria. Farasat I, Kushwaha M, Collens J, Easterbrook M, Guido M, Salis HM. Mol Syst Biol. 2014 Jun 21;10:731. doi: 10.15252/msb.20134955. PubMed 24952589.
Backbone
  Vector backbone: FTV
  Vector type: Bacterial Expression
Growth in bacteria
  Bacterial resistance: Chloramphenicol, 25 μg/mL
  Growth temperature: 30°C
  Growth strain: DH10B
  Copy number: High Copy
Gene/Insert
  Gene/Insert name: crtEBI operon
  Species: Rhodobactor
  Mutation: Codon optimized for E.coli
  Promoter: PBAD
  Cloning method: Gibson Cloning
  Sequencing primers: 5′ pBAD-F; 3′ rrnB-T1-term-F
Terms and licenses: Academic/Nonprofit Terms; Industry Terms: Not Available to Industry
Depositor comments: Needs to be grown in E_IF3_15 strain for overproduction of neurosporene
How to cite: pBad_crtEBI_37 was a gift from Howard Salis (Addgene plasmid # 63807 ; http://n2t.net/addgene:63807 ; RRID:Addgene_63807)
