>Addgene plasmid #63807 | pBad_crtEBI_37 | addgene partial sequence | sequence record 108432 | CAT-R 5'-GCAACTGACTGAAATGCCTC-3'
CAACGGTGGTATATCCAGTGATTTTTTTCTCCATTTTAGCTTCCTTAGCTCCTGAAAATCTCGATAACTC
AAAAAATACGCCCGGTAGTGATCTTATTTCATTATGGTGAAAGTTGGAACCTCTTACGTGAACCTAGGCC
AGGCATCAAATAAAACGAAAGGCTCAGTCGAAAGACTGGGCCTTTCGTTTTATCTGTTGTTTGTCGGTGA
ACGCTCTCTACTAGAGTCACACTGGCTCACCTTCGGGTGGGCCTTTCTGCGTTTATACCACAGCACAGCC
ATATGGCATTCACAACCGCGAAAAAAAACCCCGCCCTGTCAGGGGCGGGGTTTTTTTTTACACAGCAGAC
GTCGAAGATCTTTATTAAGCACCGGTGCTGTGACGACCTTGTGTGTGTGTGTGTTATGGTTATTCTGCTG
CCAGGCGCTCAGCCGGTTCAGCTTCACGGCGCGCACGCGGCGCATCCGGAGCCAGTTTCGCCATGACCTC
CGCAGAGCCAATAACACCCGGTACACCGGCACCTGGGTGGGTGCCCGCACCAACCAGAAACAGATTTGCG
ACTTCTTCAGAGATATTATGCGGACGGAACCAAGCAGATTGCAGGATGCGCGGTTCGATAGAGAAGCCTG
CACCCCACGGGGACAGGTAACGATCACGGAAAGTTTCTGGCGTGAACACCAGGCTTGGACCAATGCGTTC
ACCAATGCCCGGCATGGATTGTTCCAGGACTTCCAGGACGCTTTCGCGGTACGGCTCCGCAACCGCCTGC
CAGTCTACCGGCTGTGCCTG
