>Addgene plasmid #63807 | pBad_crtEBI_37 | addgene partial sequence | sequence record 108433 | pBAD-F 5'-ATGCCATAGCATTTTTATCC-3'
CTCTCTACTGTTTCTCCATACCCGTGAATTCAACCAATATACCAAATAAAGAGTCGAGGCGGTCAAGGAT
GGCATTCGAACAACGTATTGAAGCTGCTATGGCTGCTGCTATTGCACGTGGCCAGGGTAGCGAAGCTCCG
TCCAAACTGGCAACTGCGCTGGACTACGCTGTCACCCCTGGTGGTGCGCGCATTCGTCCGACTCTGCTGC
TGTCTGTCGCCACCGCTTGCGGCGATGACCGTCCTGCCCTGAGCGACGCGGCTGCGGTTGCCCTGGAACT
GATCCATTGCGCTTCTCTGGTGCATGACGACCTGCCGTGCTTCGACGACGCTGAAATCCGTCGTGGTAAG
CCAACCGTTCATCGTGCATACAGCGAACCGCTGGCTATCCTGACTGGTGATTCCCTGATCGTTATGGGTT
TCGAAGTTCTGGCGCGTGCGGCGGCTGATCAGCCACAACGTGCCCTGCAACTGGTAACGGCTCTGGCGGT
ACGCACTGGTATGCCGATGGGCATCTGCGCTGGTCAGGGTTGGGAAAGCGAATCTCAGATCAACCTGTCT
GCATACCACCGTGCCAAAACTGGTGCCCTGTTCATCGCGGCTACTCAGATGGGCGCAATCGCAGCGGGTT
ACGAGGCGGAACCGTGGGAAGAACTGGGTGCGCGTATCGGCGAAGCGTTCCAGGTTGCAGATGATCTGCG
TGACGCGCTGTGCGATGCCG
